Addgene plasmid #17259: pCGLex/Zeo
Purpose: (Empty Backbone)
Depositing lab: Stuart Schreiber. Depositing organization: Harvard University. Publication: A yeast genetic system for selecting small molecule inhibitors of protein-protein interactions in nanodroplets. Huang J, Schreiber SL. Proc Natl Acad Sci U S A. 1997 Dec 9. 94(25):13396-401. 10.1073/pnas.94.25.13396 PubMed 9391035.
Backbone
  Vector backbone: pCGLex
  Backbone size (bp): 6500
  Vector type: Yeast Expression
  Selectable markers: Zeocin
Growth in bacteria
  Bacterial resistance: Ampicillin, 100 μg/mL
  Growth temperature: 37°C
  Growth strain: DH5alpha
  Copy number: High Copy
Gene/Insert
  Gene/Insert name: None
  Tag / fusion protein: LexA (N terminal on backbone)
  Cloning method: Restriction Enzyme; 5′ cloning site EcoRI (not destroyed); 3′ cloning site SacII (not destroyed)
  Sequencing primers: 5′ CGTCAGCAGAGCTTCACCATTG
Terms and licenses: Academic/Nonprofit Terms; Industry Terms: Not Available to Industry
How to cite: pCGLex/Zeo was a gift from Stuart Schreiber (Addgene plasmid # 17259 ; http://n2t.net/addgene:17259 ; RRID:Addgene_17259)
