[The description below was written by a language model from this plasmid's Addgene catalogue record.]
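Description:
pCGLex/Zeo is an empty yeast expression backbone of about 6.5 kb, derived from pCGLex and designed for making N-terminal LexA fusion proteins. It carries no insert. A gene of interest is cloned by restriction digestion between an EcoRI site at the 5′ end and a SacII site at the 3′ end, both of which are preserved, so that the encoded protein is expressed downstream of, and fused to, the LexA moiety supplied by the vector. LexA is a bacterial repressor whose DNA-binding function is widely used in yeast two-hybrid-type assays to tether a "bait" protein to LexA operator sites placed upstream of a reporter gene.

The plasmid is propagated in E. coli as a high-copy plasmid under ampicillin selection, and the recorded selectable marker for the yeast host is Zeocin resistance. A drug marker of this kind allows selection without relying on an auxotrophic marker in the host strain. The record does not state the promoter driving the LexA fusion, the yeast origin of replication or centromere element, or the terminator, and no feature table is available to fill in these details.

The associated publication describes a yeast genetic system for selecting small-molecule inhibitors of protein–protein interactions in nanodroplets. This suggests the vector was intended as the LexA bait component of an interaction assay in which disruption of a protein pair can be scored or selected, although the catalogue entry lists its purpose only as an empty backbone.
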