>Addgene plasmid #17259 | pCGLex/Zeo | addgene partial sequence | sequence record 23233 | 17259 with LexA
TCGCACGGCGACTGGCTGGAATTCAGATCTACTAGTGCGGCCGCTAAGTAAGTAAGACGTCGAGCTCTAA
GTAAGTAACGGCCGCCACCGCGGTGGAGCTTTGGACTTCTTCGCCAGAGGTTTGGTCAAGTCTCCAATCA
AGGTTGTCGGCTTGTCTACCTTGCCAGAAATTTACGAAAAGATGGAAAAGGGTCAAATCGTTGGTAGATA
CGTTGTTGACACTTCTAAATAAGCGAATTTCTTATGATTTATGATTTTTATTATTAAATAAGTTATAAAA
AAAATAAGTGTATACAAATTTTAAAGTGACTCTTAGGTTTTAAAACGAAAATTCTTATTCTTGAGTAACT
CTTTCCTGTAGGTCAGGTTGCTTTCTCAGGTATAGCATGAGGTCGCTCTTATTGACCACACCTCTACCGG
CATGCCGAGCAAATGCCTGCAAATCGCTCCCCATTTCACCCAATTGTAGATATGCTAACTCCAGCAATGA
GTTGATGAATCTCGGTGTGTATTTTATGTCCTCAGAGGACAACACCTGTTGTAATCGTTCTTCCACACGG
ATCGCTCACATGTTGGTCTCCAGCTTGCAAATTAAAGCCTTCGAGCGTCCCAAAACCTTCTCAAGCAAGG
TTTTCAGTATAATGTTACATGCGTACACGCGTCTGTACAGAAAAAAAAGAAAAATTTGAAATATAAATAA
CN
